>Addgene plasmid #65473 | GFP_CD47_SU | depositor full sequence | sequence record 117296 | GFP_CD47_SU sequence 7295 bps
GACGGATCGGGAGATCTCCCGATCCCCTATGGTGCACTCTCAGTACAATCTGCTCTGATGCCGCATAGTT
AAGCCAGTATCTGCTCCCTGCTTGTGTGTTGGAGGTCGCTGAGTAGTGCGCGAGCAAAATTTAAGCTACA
ACAAGGCAAGGCTTGACCGACAATTGCATGAAGAATCTGCTTAGGGTTAGGCGTTTTGCGCTGCTTCGCG
ATGTACGGGCCAGATATACGCGTTGACATTGATTATTGACTAGTTATTAATAGTAATCAATTACGGGGTC
ATTAGTTCATAGCCCATATATGGAGTTCCGCGTTACATAACTTACGGTAAATGGCCCGCCTGGCTGACCG
CCCAACGACCCCCGCCCATTGACGTCAATAATGACGTATGTTCCCATAGTAACGCCAATAGGGACTTTCC
ATTGACGTCAATGGGTGGAGTATTTACGGTAAACTGCCCACTTGGCAGTACATCAAGTGTATCATATGCC
AAGTACGCCCCCTATTGACGTCAATGACGGTAAATGGCCCGCCTGGCATTATGCCCAGTACATGACCTTA
TGGGACTTTCCTACTTGGCAGTACATCTACGTATTAGTCATCGCTATTACCATGGTGATGCGGTTTTGGC
AGTACATCAATGGGCGTGGATAGCGGTTTGACTCACGGGGATTTCCAAGTCTCCACCCCATTGACGTCAA
TGGGAGTTTGTTTTGGCACCAAAATCAACGGGACTTTCCAAAATGTCGTAACAACTCCGCCCCATTGACG
CAAATGGGCGGTAGGCGTGTACGGTGGGAGGTCTATATAAGCAGAGCTCTCTGGCTAACTAGAGAACCCA
CTGCTTACTGGCTTATCGAAATTAATACGACTCACTATAGGGAGACCCAAGCTGGCTAGCGTTTAAACTT
AAGCTTGGTACCGAGCTCGGATCCATGTGGCCCCTGGTAGCGGCGCTGTTGCTGGGCTCGGCGTGCTGCG
GATCAGCTGGATCCATGGTGAGCAAGGGCGAGGAGCTGTTCACCGGGGTGGTGCCCATCCTGGTCGAGCT
GGACGGCGACGTAAACGGCCACAAGTTCAGCGTGTCTGGCGAGGGCGAGGGCGATGCCACCTACGGCAAG
CTGACCCTGAAGTTCATCTGCACCACCGGCAAGCTGCCCGTGCCCTGGCCCACCCTCGTGACCACCCTGA
CCTACGGCGTGCAGTGCTTCAGCCGCTACCCCGACCACATGAAGCAGCACGACTTCTTCAAGTCCGCCAT
GCCCGAAGGCTACGTCCAGGAGCGCACCATCTTCTTCAAGGACGACGGCAACTACAAGACCCGCGCCGAG
GTGAAGTTCGAGGGCGACACCCTGGTGAACCGCATCGAGCTGAAGGGCATCGACTTCAAGGAGGACGGCA
ACATCCTGGGGCACAAGCTGGAGTACAACTACAACAGCCACAACGTCTATATCATGGCCGACAAGCAGAA
GAACGGCATCAAGGCGAACTTCAAGATCCGCCACAACATCGAGGACGGCAGCGTGCAGCTCGCCGACCAC
TACCAGCAGAACACCCCCATCGGCGACGGCCCCGTGCTGCTGCCCGACAACCACTACCTGAGCACCCAGT
CCGCCCTGAGCAAAGACCCCAACGAGAAGCGCGATCACATGGTCCTGCTGGAGTTCGTGACCGCCGCCGG
GATCACTCTCGGCATGGACGAGCTGTACAAGCAGCTACTATTTAATAAAACAAAATCTGTAGAATTCACG
TTTTGTAATGACACTGTCGTCATTCCATGCTTTGTTACTAATATGGAGGCACAAAACACTACTGAAGTAT
ACGTAAAGTGGAAATTTAAAGGAAGAGATATTTACACCTTTGATGGAGCTCTAAACAAGTCCACTGTCCC
CACTGACTTTAGTAGTGCAAAAATTGAAGTCTCACAATTACTAAAAGGAGATGCCTCTTTGAAGATGGAT
AAGAGTGATGCTGTCTCACACACAGGAAACTACACTTGTGAAGTAACAGAATTAACCAGAGAAGGTGAAA
CGATCATCGAGCTAAAATATCGTGTTGTTTCATGGTTTTCTCCAAATGAAAATATTCTTATTGTTATTTT
CCCAATTTTTGCTATACTCCTGTTCTGGGGACAGTTTGGTATTAAAACACTTAAATATAGATCCGGTGGT
ATGGATGAGAAAACAATTGCTTTACTTGTTGCTGGACTAGTGATCACTGTCATTGTCATTGTTGGAGCCA
TTCTTTTCGTCCCAGGTGAATATTCATTAAAGAATGCTACTGGCCTTGGTTTAATTGTGACTTCTACAGG
GATATTAATATTACTTCACTACTATGTGTTTAGTACAGCGATTGGATTAACCTCCTTCGTCATTGCCATA
TTGGTTATTCAGGTGATAGCCTATATCCTCGCTGTGGTTGGACTGAGTCTCTGTATTGCGGCGTGTATAC
CAATGCATGGCCCTCTTCTGATTTCAGGTTTGAGTATCTTAGCTCTAGCACAATTACTTGGACTAGTTTA
TATGAAATTTGTGGCTTCCAATCAGAAGACTATACAACCTCCTAGGAAAGCTGTAGAGGAACCCCTTAAT
GCATTCAAAGAATCAAAAGGAATGATGAATGATGAATAAGCGGCCGCAGTGAAGTGATGGACTCCGATTT
GGAGAGTAGTAAGACGTGAAAGGAATACACTTGTGTTTAAGCACCATGGCCTTGATGATTCACTGTTGGG
GAGAAGAAACAAGAAAAGTAACTGGTTGTCACCTATGAGACCCTTACGTGATTGTTAGTTAAGTTTTTAT
TCAAAGCAGCTGTAATTTAGTTAATAAAATAATTATGATCTATGTTGTTTGCCCAATTCTAGAGGGCCCG
TTTAAACCCGCTGATCAGCCTCGACTGTGCCTTCTAGTTGCCAGCCATCTGTTGTTTGCCCCTCCCCCGT
GCCTTCCTTGACCCTGGAAGGTGCCACTCCCACTGTCCTTTCCTAATAAAATGAGGAAATTGCATCGCAT
TGTCTGAGTAGGTGTCATTCTATTCTGGGGGGTGGGGTGGGGCAGGACAGCAAGGGGGAGGATTGGGAAG
ACAATAGCAGGCATGCTGGGGATGCGGTGGGCTCTATGGCTTCTGAGGCGGAAAGAACCAGCTGGGGCTC
TAGGGGGTATCCCC
[124 nt withheld, positions 3165-3288]
C
[91 nt withheld, positions 3290-3380]
A
[49 nt withheld, positions 3382-3430]
CCTTTGACGTTGGAGTCCACGTTCTTT
[37 nt withheld, positions 3458-3494]
ACCCTATCTCGGTCTATTCTTTTGATTTATAAGGGATTTTGCCGATTTCGGCCTATTGGTTAAAAAATGA
GCTGATTTAACAAAAATTTAACGCGAATTAATTCTGTGGAATGTGTGTCAGTTAGGGTGTGGAAAGTCCC
CAGGCTCCCCAGCAGGCAGAAGTATGCAAAGCATGCATCTCAATTAGTCAGCAACCAGGTGTGGAAAGTC
CCCAGGCTCCCCAGCAGGCAGAAGTATGCAAAGCATGCATCTCAATTAGTCAGCAACCATAGTCCCGCCC
CTAACTCCGCCCATCCCGCCCCTAACTCCGCCCAGTTCCGCCCATTCTCCGCCCCATGGCTGACTAATTT
TTTTTATTTATGCAGAGGCCGAGGCCGCCTCTGCCTCTGAGCTATTCCAGAAGTAGTGAGGAGGCTTTTT
TGGAGGCCTAGGCTTTTGCAAAAAGCTCCCGGGAGCTTGTATATCCATTTTCGGATCTGATCAAGAGACA
GGATGAGGATCGTTTCGCATGATTGAACAAGATGGATTGCACGCAGGTTCTCCGGCCGCTTGGGTGGAGA
GGCTATTCGGCTATGACTGGGCACAACAGACAATCGGCTGCTCTGATGCCGCCGTGTTCCGGCTGTCAGC
GCAGGGGCGCCCGGTTCTTTTTGTCAAGACCGACCTGTCCGGTGCCCTGAATGAACTGCAGGACGAGGCA
GCGCGGCTATCGTGGCTGGCCACGACGGGCGTTCCTTGCGCAGCTGTGCTCGACGTTGTCACTGAAGCGG
GAAGGGACTGGCTGCTATTGGGCGAAGTGCCGGGGCAGGATCTCCTGTCATCTCACCTTGCTCCTGCCGA
GAAAGTATCCATCATGGCTGATGCAATGCGGCGGCTGCATACGCTTGATCCGGCTACCTGCCCATTCGAC
CACCAAGCGAAACATCGCATCGAGCGAGCACGTACTCGGATGGAAGCCGGTCTTGTCGATCAGGATGATC
TGGACGAAGAGCATCAGGGGCTCGCGCCAGCCGAACTGTTCGCCAGGCTCAAGGCGCGCATGCCCGACGG
CGAGGATCTCGTCGTGACCCATGGCGATGCCTGCTTGCCGAATATCATGGTGGAAAATGGCCGCTTTTCT
GGATTCATCGACTGTGGCCGGCTGGGTGTGGCGGACCGCTATCAGGACATAGCGTTGGCTACCCGTGATA
TTGCTGAAGAGCTTGGCGGCGAATGGGCTGACCGCTTCCTCGTGCTTTACGGTATCGCCGCTCCCGATTC
GCAGCGCATCGCCTTCTATCGCCTTCTTGACGAGTTCTTCTGAGCGGGACTCTGGGGTTCGAAATGACCG
ACCAAGCGACGCCCAACCTGCCATCACGAGATTTCGATTCCACCGCCGCCTTCTATGAAAGGTTGGGCTT
CGGAATCGTTTTCCGGGACGCCGGCTGGATGATCCTCCAGCGCGGGGATCTCATGCTGGAGTTCTTCGCC
CACCCCAACTTGTTTATTGCAGCTTATAATGGTTACAAATAAAGCAATAGCATCACAAATTTCACAAATA
AAGCATTTTTTTCACTGCATTCTAGTTGTGGTTTGTCCAAACTCATCAATGTATCTTATCATGTCTGTAT
ACCGTCGACCTCTAGCTAGAGCTTGGCGTAATCATGGTCATAGCTGTTTCCTGTGTGAAATTGTTATCCG
CTCACAATTCCACACAACATACGAGCCGGAAGCATAAAGTGTAAAGCCTGGGGTGCCTAATGAGTGAGCT
AACTCACATTAATTGCGTTGCGCTCACTGCCCGCTTTCCAGTCGGGAAACCTGTCGTGCCAGCTGCATTA
ATGAATCGGCCAACGCGCGGGGAGAGGCGGTTTGCGTATTGGGCGCTCTTCCGCTTCCTCGCTCACTGAC
TCGCTGCGCTCGGTCGTTCGGCTGCGGCGAGCGGTATCAGCTCACTCAAAGGCGGTAATACGGTTATCCA
CAGAATCAGGGGATAACGCAGGAAAGAACATGTGAGCAAAAGGCCAGCAAAAGGCCAGGAACCGTAAAAA
GGCCGCGTTGCTGGCGTTTTTCCATAGGCTCCGCCCCCCTGACGAGCATCACAAAAATCGACGCTCAAGT
CAGAGGTGGCGAAACCCGACAGGACTATAAAGATACCAGGCGTTTCCCCCTGGAAGCTCCCTCGTGCGCT
CTCCTGTTCCGACCCTGCCGCTTACCGGATACCTGTCCGCCTTTCTCCCTTCGGGAAGCGTGGCGCTTTC
TCATAGCTCACGCTGTAGGTATCTCAGTTCGGTGTAGGTCGTTCGCTCCAAGCTGGGCTGTGTGCACGAA
CCCCCCGTTCAGCCCGACCGCTGCGCCTTATCCGGTAACTATCGTCTTGAGTCCAACCCGGTAAGACACG
ACTTATCGCCACTGGCAGCAGCCACTGGTAACAGGATTAGCAGAGCGAGGTATGTAGGCGGTGCTACAGA
GTTCTTGAAGTGGTGGCCTAACTACGGCTACACTAGAAGAACAGTATTTGGTATCTGCGCTCTGCTGAAG
CCAGTTACCTTCGGAAAAAGAGTTGGTAGCTCTTGATCCGGCAAACAAACCACCGCTGGTAGCGGTTTTT
TTGTTTGCAAGCAGCAGATTACGCGCAGAAAAAAAGGATCTCAAGAAGATCCTTTGATCTTTTCTACGGG
GTCTGACGCTCAGTGGAACGAAAACTCACGTTAAGGGATTTTGGTCATGAGATTATCAAAAAGGATCTTC
ACCTAGATCCTTTTAAATTAAAAATGAAGTTTTAAATCAATCTAAAGTATATATGAGTAAACTTGGTCTG
ACAGTTACCAATGCTTAATCAGTGAGGCACCTATCTCAGCGATCTGTCTATTTCGTTCATCCATAGTTGC
CTGACTCCCCGTCGTGTAGATAACTACGATACGGGAGGGCTTACCATCTGGCCCCAGTGCTGCAATGATA
CCGCGAGACCCACGCTCACCGGCTCCAGATTTATCAGCAATAAACCAGCCAGCCGGAAGGGCCGAGCGCA
GAAGTGGTCCTGCAACTTTATCCGCCTCCATCCAGTCTATTAATTGTTGCCGGGAAGCTAGAGTAAGTAG
TTCGCCAGTTAATAGTTTGCGCAACGTTGTTGCCATTGCTACAGGCATCGTGGTGTCACGCTCGTCGTTT
GGTATGGCTTCATTCAGCTCCGGTTCCCAACGATCAAGGCGAGTTACATGATCCCCCATGTTGTGCAAAA
AAGCGGTTAGCTCCTTCGGTCCTCCGATCGTTGTCAGAAGTAAGTTGGCCGCAGTGTTATCACTCATGGT
TATGGCAGCACTGCATAATTCTCTTACTGTCATGCCATCCGTAAGATGCTTTTCTGTGACTGGTGAGTAC
TCAACCAAGTCATTCTGAGAATAGTGTATGCGGCGACCGAGTTGCTCTTGCCCGGCGTCAATACGGGATA
ATACCGCGCCACATAGCAGAACTTTAAAAGTGCTCATCATTGGAAAACGTTCTTCGGGGCGAAAACTCTC
AAGGATCTTACCGCTGTTGAGATCCAGTTCGATGTAACCCACTCGTGCACCCAACTGATCTTCAGCATCT
TTTACTTTCACCAGCGTTTCTGGGTGAGCAAAAACAGGAAGGCAAAATGCCGCAAAAAAGGGAATAAGGG
CGACACGGAAATGTTGAATACTCATACTCTTCCTTTTTCAATATTATTGAAGCATTTATCAGGGTTATTG
TCTCATGAGCGGATACATATTTGAATGTATTTAGAAAAATAAACAAATAGGGGTTCCGCGCACATTTCCC
CGAAAAGTGCCACCTGACGTC
Features (pLannotate 1.2.2; 22 found; start..end, strand, type, name):
     28..80      -  misc_feature   bom (fragment): basis of mobility region from pBR322
    235..614     +  enhancer       CMV enhancer: human cytomegalovirus immediate early enhancer
    615..818     +  promoter       CMV promoter: human cytomegalovirus (CMV) immediate early promoter
    814..847     +  LTR            5' LTR (truncated) (fragment): truncated 5' long terminal repeat (LTR) from HIV-1
    863..881     +  promoter       T7 promoter: promoter for bacteriophage T7 RNA polymerase
    935..988     +  CDS            CD47 (fragment): CD47_HUMAN - Also known as MER6. Experimental evidence at protein level: Swiss-Prot protein existence level 1. Has a role in both cell adhesion by acting as an adhesion receptor for THBS1 on platelets, and in the modulation of integrins. Plays an important role in memory formation and synaptic plasticity in the hippocampus (By similarity). Receptor for SIRPA, binding to which prevents maturation of immature dendritic cells and inhibits cytokine production by mature dendritic cells. Interaction with SIRPG mediates cell-cell adhesion, enhances superantigen-dependent T-cell-mediated proliferation
    995..1711    +  CDS            EGFP: EGFP is a basic (constitutively fluorescent) green fluorescent protein published in 1996, derived from Aequorea victoria. It is reported to be a rapidly-maturing weak dimer with moderate acid sensitivity.
   1712..2626    +  CDS            CD47 (fragment): CD47_HUMAN - Also known as MER6. Experimental evidence at protein level: Swiss-Prot protein existence level 1. Has a role in both cell adhesion by acting as an adhesion receptor for THBS1 on platelets, and in the modulation of integrins. Plays an important role in memory formation and synaptic plasticity in the hippocampus (By similarity). Receptor for SIRPA, binding to which prevents maturation of immature dendritic cells and inhibits cytokine production by mature dendritic cells. Interaction with SIRPG mediates cell-cell adhesion, enhances superantigen-dependent T-cell-mediated proliferation
   2895..3119    +  polyA_signal   bGH poly(A) signal: bovine growth hormone polyadenylation signal
   3123..3144    +  promoter       SV40 promoter (fragment): SV40 enhancer and early promoter
   3165..3593    +  rep_origin     f1 ori (sequence partly withheld): f1 bacteriophage origin of replication; arrow indicates direction of (+) strand synthesis
   3607..3936    +  promoter       SV40 promoter: SV40 enhancer and early promoter
   4003..4794    +  CDS            neo: KKA2_KLEPN - Also known as kan, nptII. Experimental evidence at protein level: Swiss-Prot protein existence level 1. Resistance to kanamycin, neomycin, paromomycin, ribostamycin, butirosin and gentamicin B. From Klebsiella pneumoniae.
   4818..4976    +  CDS            ble (fragment): BLE_KLEPN - Experimental evidence at protein level: Swiss-Prot protein existence level 1. Binding protein with a strong affinity to the bleomycin family of antibiotics. Binds to CL990; an antimitotic-antibiotic compound. From Klebsiella pneumoniae.
   4971..5092    +  polyA_signal   SV40 poly(A) signal: SV40 polyadenylation signal
   5165..5181    -  protein_bind   lac operator: The lac repressor binds to the lac operator to inhibit transcription in E. coli. This inhibition can be relieved by adding lactose or isopropyl-β-D-thiogalactopyranoside (IPTG). lac repressor encoded by lacI
   5189..5219    -  promoter       lac promoter: promoter for the E. coli lac operon
   5234..5255    -  protein_bind   CAP binding site: CAP binding activates transcription in the presence of cAMP. E. coli catabolite activator protein
   5268..5360    -  CDS            lacI (fragment): lac repressor; lacI; The lac repressor binds to the lac operator to inhibit transcription in E. coli. This inhibition can be relieved by adding lactose or isopropyl-β-D-thiogalactopyranoside (IPTG).
   5543..6128    -  rep_origin     ori: high-copy-number ColE1/pMB1/pBR322/pUC origin of replication
   6299..7159    -  CDS            AmpR: β-lactamase; bla; confers resistance to ampicillin, carbenicillin, and related antibiotics
   7160..7264    -  promoter       AmpR promoter: bla
