[The description below was written by a language model from this plasmid's Addgene catalogue record and pLannotate feature annotations shown in this document.]
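Description:
GFP_CD47_SU is a mammalian expression plasmid built on the pcDNA3.1 backbone, about 7.3 kb in total, that expresses human CD47 tagged with GFP and followed by the gene's own short 3′UTR. It is maintained in E. coli through a high-copy ColE1/pUC-type origin with ampicillin resistance (AmpR, β-lactamase). An SV40 promoter-driven neomycin phosphotransferase cassette with an SV40 polyadenylation signal allows G418 selection of transfected mammalian cells. An f1 origin is also present. Several small annotated fragments (bom, lacI, ble and a short HIV-1 LTR match) appear to be backbone remnants or incidental similarity hits rather than functional parts.

Expression is driven by the CMV immediate-early enhancer and promoter, and a T7 promoter lies just upstream of the insert. The open reading frame is assembled from three pieces. The first is the roughly 60 bp CD47 signal peptide. The second is EGFP. The third is the remainder of the CD47 coding region, which is joined directly to the end of EGFP. Placing the fluorescent protein after the signal peptide lets the fusion still be directed into the secretory pathway, and the tag ends up at the N-terminus of the mature membrane protein. The third insert (1144 bp) extends past the annotated CD47 coding sequence to include the short 3′UTR isoform, and the vector's bGH polyadenylation signal lies downstream of it.

The associated study concerns alternative 3′UTRs acting as scaffolds that regulate membrane protein localization. The construct therefore serves to follow the localization of GFP-CD47 translated from an mRNA carrying the short 3′UTR.
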