Addgene plasmid #65473: GFP_CD47_SU
Purpose: GFP tagged CD47 with its own short 3'UTR
Depositing lab: Christine Mayr. Depositing organization: Memorial Sloan-Kettering Cancer Center. Publication: Alternative 3' UTRs act as scaffolds to regulate membrane protein localization. Berkovits BD, Mayr C. Nature. 2015 Apr 20. doi: 10.1038/nature14321. PubMed 25896326.
Backbone
  Vector backbone: pcDNA3.1
  Backbone size w/o insert (bp): 5372
  Total vector size (bp): 7290
  Vector type: Mammalian Expression
  Selectable markers: Neomycin (select with G418)
Growth in bacteria
  Bacterial resistance: Ampicillin, 100 μg/mL
  Growth temperature: 37°C
  Growth strain: DH5alpha
  Copy number: High Copy
Gene/Insert 1
  Gene/Insert name: Signal peptide of CD47
  Species: H. sapiens (human)
  Insert size (bp): 60
  GenBank ID: NM_001777.3
  Cloning method: Restriction Enzyme; 5′ cloning site BamHI (not destroyed); 3′ cloning site BamHI (not destroyed)
  Sequencing primers: 5′ T7
Gene/Insert 2
  Gene/Insert name: GFP
  Cloning method: Restriction Enzyme; 5′ cloning site BamHI (not destroyed); 3′ cloning site BsrGI (not destroyed)
  Sequencing primers: 5′ T7
Gene/Insert 3
  Gene/Insert name: CD47 coding region continued and short 3’UTR.
  Insert size (bp): 1144
  GenBank ID: NM_001777.3
  Cloning method: Restriction Enzyme; 5′ cloning site BsrGI (not destroyed); 3′ cloning site XbaI (not destroyed)
  Sequencing primers: 5′ GGTGAACTTCAAGATCCGCC; 3′ BGH Rev
Terms and licenses: Academic/Nonprofit Terms; Industry Terms: Not Available to Industry
How to cite: GFP_CD47_SU was a gift from Christine Mayr (Addgene plasmid # 65473 ; http://n2t.net/addgene:65473 ; RRID:Addgene_65473)
