>Addgene plasmid #65473 | GFP_CD47_SU | addgene partial sequence | sequence record 113937 | CMV-F 5'-CGCAAATGGGCGGTAGGCGTG-3'
CTCTCTGGCTAACTAGAGAACCCACTGCTTACTGGCTTATCGAAATTAATACGACTCACTATAGGGAGAC
CCAAGCTGGCTAGCGTTTAAACTTAAGCTTGGTACCGAGCTCGGATCCATGTGGCCCCTGGTAGCGGCGC
TGTTGCTGGGCTCGGCGTGCTGCGGATCAGCTGGATCCATGGTGAGCAAGGGCGAGGAGCTGTTCACCGG
GGTGGTGCCCATCCTGGTCGAGCTGGACGGCGACGTAAACGGCCACAAGTTCAGCGTGTCTGGCGAGGGC
GAGGGCGATGCCACCTACGGCAAGCTGACCCTGAAGTTCATCTGCACCACCGGCAAGCTGCCCGTGCCCT
GGCCCACCCTCGTGACCACCCTGACCTACGGCGTGCAGTGCTTCAGCCGCTACCCCGACCACATGAAGCA
GCACGACTTCTTCAAGTCCGCCATGCCCGAAGGCTACGTCCAGGAGCGCACCATCTTCTTCAAGGACGAC
GGCAACTACAAGACCCGCGCCGAGGTGAAGTTCGAGGGCGACACCCTGGTGAACCGCATCGAGCTGAAGG
GCATCGACTTCAAGGAGGACGGCAACATCCTGGGGCACAAGCTGGAGTACAACTACAACAGCCACAACGT
CTATATCATGGCCGACAAGCAGAAGAACGGCATCAAGGCGAACTTCAAGATCCGCCACAACATCGAGGAC
GGCAGCGTGCAGCTCGCCGACCACTACCAGCAGAACACCCCCATCGGCGACGGCCCCGTGCTGCTGCCCG
AC
