>Addgene plasmid #65473 | GFP_CD47_SU | addgene partial sequence | sequence record 113940 | BGH-rev 5'-TAGAAGGCACAGTCGAGG-3'
CATAGATCATAATTATTTTATTAACTAAATTACAGCTGCTTTGAATAAAAACTTAACTAACAATCACGTA
AGGGTCTCATAGGTGACAACCAGTTACTTTTCTTGTTTCTTCTCCCCAACAGTGAATCATCAAGGCCATG
GTGCTTAAACACAAGTGTATTCCTTTCACGTCTTACTACTCTCCAAATCGGAGTCCATCACTTCACTGCG
GCCGCTTATTCATCATTCATCATTCCTTTTGATTCTTTGAATGCATTAAGGGGTTCCTCTACAGCTTTCC
TAGGAGGTTGTATAGTCTTCTGATTGGAAGCCACAAATTTCATATAAACTAGTCCAAGTAATTGTGCTAG
AGCTAAGATACTCAAACCTGAAATCAGAAGAGGGCCATGCATTGGTATACACGCCGCAATACAGAGACTC
AGTCCGACCACAGCGAGGATATAGGCTATCACCTGAATAACCAATATGGCAATGACGAAGGAGGTTAATC
CAATCGCTGTACTAAACACATAGTAGTGAAGTAATATTAATATCCCTGTAGAAGTCACAATTAAACCAAG
GCCAGTAGCATTCTTTAATGAATATTCACCTGGGACGAAAAGAATGGCTCCAACAATGACAATGACAGTG
ATCACTAGTCCAGCAACAAGTAAAGCAATTGTTTTCTCATCCATACCACCGGATCTATATTTAAGTGTTT
TAATACCAAACTGTCCCCAGAACAGGAGTATAGC
