>Addgene plasmid #65473 | GFP_CD47_SU | addgene partial sequence | sequence record 114976 | EGFP-C 5'-CATGGTCCTGCTGGAGTTCGTG-3'
AGCAGCTACTATTTAATAAAACAAAATCTGTAGAATTCACGTTTTGTAATGACACTGTCGTCATTCCATG
CTTTGTTACTAATATGGAGGCACAAAACACTACTGAAGTATACGTAAAGTGGAAATTTAAAGGAAGAGAT
ATTTACACCTTTGATGGAGCTCTAAACAAGTCCACTGTCCCCACTGACTTTAGTAGTGCAAAAATTGAAG
TCTCACAATTACTAAAAGGAGATGCCTCTTTGAAGATGGATAAGAGTGATGCTGTCTCACACACAGGAAA
CTACACTTGTGAAGTAACAGAATTAACCAGAGAAGGTGAAACGATCATCGAGCTAAAATATCGTGTTGTT
TCATGGTTTTCTCCAAATGAAAATATTCTTATTGTTATTTTCCCAATTTTTGCTATACTCCTGTTCTGGG
GACAGTTTGGTATTAAAACACTTAAATATAGATCCGGTGGTATGGATGAGAAAACAATTGCTTTACTTGT
TGCTGGACTAGTGATCACTGTCATTGTCATTGTTGGAGCCATTCTTTTCGTCCCAGGTGAATATTCATTA
AAGAATGCTACTGGCCTTGGTTTAATTGTGACTTCTACAGGGATATTAATATTACTTCACTACTATGTGT
TTAGTACAGCGATTGGATTAACCTCCTTCGTCATTGCCATATTGGTTATTCAGGTGATAGCCTATATCCT
CGCTGTGGTCGGACTGAGTCTCTGTATTGCGGCGTGTATACCAATGCAT
